>Addgene plasmid #148807 | pT7-MS2-HA-HsHelz_1051-1942_AG | depositor full sequence | sequence record 291255 | Full Sequence
TAGTTATTAATAGTAATCAATTACGGGGTCATTAGTTCATAGCCCATATATGGAGTTCCGCGTTACATAA
CTTACGGTAAATGGCCCGCCTGGCTGACCGCCCAACGACCCCCGCCCATTGACGTCAATAATGACGTATG
TTCCCATAGTAACGCCAATAGGGACTTTCCATTGACGTCAATGGGTGGAGTATTTACGGTAAACTGCCCA
CTTGGCAGTACATCAAGTGTATCATATGCCAAGTACGCCCCCTATTGACGTCAATGACGGTAAATGGCCC
GCCTGGCATTATGCCCAGTACATGACCTTATGGGACTTTCCTACTTGGCAGTACATCTACGTATTAGTCA
TCGCTATTACCATGGTGATGCGGTTTTGGCAGTACATCAATGGGCGTGGATAGCGGTTTGACTCACGGGG
ATTTCCAAGTCTCCACCCCATTGACGTCAATGGGAGTTTGTTTTGGCACCAAAATCAACGGGACTTTCCA
AAATGTCGTAACAACTCCGCCCCATTGACGCAAATGGGCGGTAGGCGTGTACGGTGGGAGGTCTATATAA
GCAGAGCTCTCTGGCTAACTAGAGAACCCACTGCTTACTGGCTTATCGAAATTAATACGACTCACTATAG
GGAGACCCAAGCTCTAGCGCTACCGGTCGCCACCATGGCTTCTAACTTTACTCAGTTCGTTCTCGTCGAC
AATGGCGGAACTGGCGACGTGACTGTCGCCCCAAGCAACTTCGCTAACGGGGTCGCTGAATGGATCAGCT
CTAACTCGCGATCACAGGCTTACAAAGTAACCTGTAGCGTTCGTCAGAGCTCTGCGCAGAATCGCAAATA
CACCATCAAAGTCGAGGTGCCTAAAGTGGCAACCCAGACTGTTGGTGGTGAAGAGCTTCCTGTAGCCGGA
TGGAGATCTTACTTAAATATGGAACTAACCATTCCAATTTTCGCCACGAATTCCGACTGCGAGCTTATTG
TTAAGGCAATGCAAGGTCTCCTAAAAGATGGAAACCCGATTCCCTCGGCCATCGCGGCCAACTCCGGCAT
CTACGGAGGTGGAGGTGGATCTGGTGGATCTCCTCCACATATGGCTTACCCATACGATGTTCCAGATTAC
GCTCCTCCATCTCGAGCTCAAGCTTCGAATTCTGCAGTCGACGGTACCGCGGATCCCATTGCTCTGTGCT
CTATTGGAAGATGCAGGAAATTTTGGGAACGGTTTATTGCCCTGTGTCATGAAAACAGTAGCCTACATGG
AATCACTTTTGAACAGATCAAAGCCCAGTTAGAGGCTTTAGAACTAAAGAAGACATATGTGTTGAATCCG
CTGGCACCTGAATTTATCCCCCGGGCTCTAAGACTGCAGCATTCAGGAAGTACCAACAAACAGCAGCAAT
CACCACCCAAGGGGAAAAGTCTTCATCATACCCAGAATGATCACTTCCAGAATGATGGAATTGTTCAGCC
CAATCCTTCTGTACTTATTGGCAATCCTATTAGAGCATATACTCCTCCACCCCCTCTTGGACCTCACCCA
AATTTGGGAAAATCTCCAAGCCCTGTTCAAAGAATAGATCCTCACACTGGGACAAGTATTCTTTATGTAC
CTGCTGTCTATGGAGGGAATGTAGTTATGTCGGTGCCTTTACCTGTACCATGGACAGGATACCAGGGTAG
GTTTGCAGTTGATCCTCGAATTATTACACATCAGGCAGCAATGGCCTATAACATGAACCTATTACAGACA
CATGGACGAGGATCTCCTATTCCTTATGGCCTTGGACATCACCCACCTGTCACCATAGGCCAGCCACAAA
ATCAGCATCAGGAGAAGGATCAACATGAGCAAAATCGAAATGGTAAAAGTGATACAAATAATTCCGGACC
TGAAATTAATAAGATTCGAACACCAGAGAAAAAGCCAACAGAACCAAAACAGGTTGATTTGGAATCAAAT
CCACAGAACAGAAGTCCTGAATCACGTCCTAGTGTTGTTTATCCCAGTACCAAATTTCCTCGCAAAGATA
ATCTCAACCCAAGACACATAAATCTTCCCCTTCCTGCTCCCCACGCACAGTATGCAATCCCTAATCGCCA
CTTTCATCCCCTTCCCCAGCTACCAAGACCACCCTTTCCAATTCCACAGCAGCACACCTTGTTAAATCAG
CAGCAGAATAATTTGCCTGAACAACCAAATCAGATACCACCTCAGCCAAATCAGGTAGTCCAGCAGCAAA
GTCAGTTGAATCAGCAGCCTCAGCAGCCACCTCCTCAGCTTTCTCCTGCATATCAGGCGGGACCCAACAA
TGCTTTTTTTAATAGTGCAGTTGCTCATCGGCCACAGTCTCCTCCTGCAGAAGCTGTAATTCCGGAGCAG
CAGCCCCCTCCCATGCTGCAAGAAGGCCACAGTCCTCTGAGAGCCATTGCACAACCCGGCCCCATTCTTC
CTTCACATCTGAATAGCTTCATTGATGAGAACCCCTCGGGATTACCTATAGGGGAGGCTTTAGATCGTAT
ACATGGGAGTGTCGCTCTGGAAACATTAAGGCAGCAGCAGGCACGGTTCCAGCAGTGGAGCGAGCATCAT
GCCTTTCTCAGTCAGGGCAGCGTTCCATACCCACACCATCACCATCCTCACCTCCAGCATCTTCCTCAGC
CGCCCCTGGGATTACATCAGCCGCCAGTGAGGGCAGACTGGAAGCTCACCAGCAGTGCCGAAGATGAAGT
GGAGACCACATACTCAAGGTTTCAAGACTTAATCAGAGAACTGTCTCATCGTGATCAAAGTGAAACACGG
GAACTAGCTGAAATGCCACCACCTCAATCAAGACTTTTGCAATATAGACAAGTACAGAGTAGAAGCCCAC
CAGCAGTCCCATCTCCCCCATCCAGTACAGACCACAGTAGCCACTTTTCTAACTTTAATGATAACAGCAG
AGACATTGAAGTAGCCAGCAACCCAGCATTTCCACAGCGCCTCCCACCCCAGATATTCAACTCACCTTTC
TCGTTGCCATCTGAACACCTTGCCCCTCCTCCCTTGAAATACCTGGCACCTGATGGAGCATGGACTTTTG
CTAACTTGCAACAGAATCACCTAATGGGGCCAGGTTTTCCCTATGGCCTACCTCCATTGCCTCACAGGCC
ACCGCAGAACCCTTTTGTACAAATACAGAATCATCAACATGCTATTGGTCAAGAGCCATTTCACCCATTG
TCATCTCGAACAGTATCTTCTTCTTCGCTCCCTAGCTTAGAAGAGTATGAGCCCAGAGGACCTGGTCGGC
CCTTGTACCAAAGAAGAATCTCATCTAGCTCAGTTCAACCTTGTTCTGAAGAAGTAAGCACTCCTCAAGA
CAGTCTGGCTCAGTGTAAAGAGCTTCAGGACCACAGTAACCAATCTTCTTTCAACTTTTCATCCCCGGAG
TCCTGGGTAAACACCACCTCATCTACTCCTTATCAGAACATTCCGTGCAATGGATCCAGCAGGACAGCTC
AGCCCAGAGAGTTGATAGCGCCACCCAAGACTGTCAAACCCCCTGAGGATCAACTGAAGTCGGAGAACCT
CGAGGTGTCCAGTTCCTTCAACTACAGTGTGCTGCAGCATCTTGGCCAGTTTCCACCCCTTATGCCTAAC
AAGCAGATCGCGGAGTCGGCCAATAGCAGTAGCCCCCAGAGCTCTGCGGGGGGCAAGCCCGCCATGTCCT
ATGCCAGCGCTCTGCGGGCCCCTCCAAAGCCCAGGCCCCCTCCTGAGCAGGCCAAGAAGAGTAGCGACCC
TCTGTCTCTCTTCCAGGAACTGAGCCTAGGGAGCTCATCTGGCAGCAATGGCTTTTACTCATATTTTAAA
TAATCTAGATAACTGATCATAATCAGCCATACCACATTTGTAGAGGTTTTACTTGCTTTAAAAAACCTCC
CACACCTCCCCCTGAACCTGAAACATAAAATGAATGCAATTGTTGTTGTTAACTTGTTTATTGCAGCTTA
TAATGGTTACAAATAAAGCAATAGCATCACAAATTTCACAAATAAAGCATTTTTTTCACTGCATTCTAGT
TGTGGTTTGTCCAAACTCATCAATGTATCTTAACGCGTAAATTGTAAGCGTTAATATTTTGTTAAAATTC
GCGTTAAATTTTTGTTAAATCAGCTCATTTTTTAACCAATAGGCCGAAATCGGCAAAATCCCTTATAAAT
CAAAAGAATAGACCGAGATAGGGT
[37 nt withheld, positions 4225-4261]
AAAGAACGTGGACTCCAACGTCAAAGG
[49 nt withheld, positions 4289-4337]
T
[91 nt withheld, positions 4339-4429]
G
[124 nt withheld, positions 4431-4554]
CAGGTGGCACTTTTCGGGGAAATGTGCGCGGAACCCCTATTTGTTTATTTTTCTAAATACATTCAAATAT
GTATCCGCTCATGAGACAATAACCCTGATAAATGCTTCAATAATATTGAAAAAGGAAGAGTCCTGAGGCG
GAAAGAACCAGCTGTGGAATGTGTGTCAGTTAGGGTGTGGAAAGTCCCCAGGCTCCCCAGCAGGCAGAAG
TATGCAAAGCATGCATCTCAATTAGTCAGCAACCAGGTGTGGAAAGTCCCCAGGCTCCCCAGCAGGCAGA
AGTATGCAAAGCATGCATCTCAATTAGTCAGCAACCATAGTCCCGCCCCTAACTCCGCCCATCCCGCCCC
TAACTCCGCCCAGTTCCGCCCATTCTCCGCCCCATGGCTGACTAATTTTTTTTATTTATGCAGAGGCCGA
GGCCGCCTCGGCCTCTGAGCTATTCCAGAAGTAGTGAGGAGGCTTTTTTGGAGGCCTAGGCTTTTGCAAA
GATCGATCAAGAGACAGGATGAGGATCGTTTCGCATGATTGAACAAGATGGATTGCACGCAGGTTCTCCG
GCCGCTTGGGTGGAGAGGCTATTCGGCTATGACTGGGCACAACAGACAATCGGCTGCTCTGATGCCGCCG
TGTTCCGGCTGTCAGCGCAGGGGCGCCCGGTTCTTTTTGTCAAGACCGACCTGTCCGGTGCCCTGAATGA
ACTGCAAGACGAGGCAGCGCGGCTATCGTGGCTGGCCACGACGGGCGTTCCTTGCGCAGCTGTGCTCGAC
GTTGTCACTGAAGCGGGAAGGGACTGGCTGCTATTGGGCGAAGTGCCGGGGCAGGATCTCCTGTCATCTC
ACCTTGCTCCTGCCGAGAAAGTATCCATCATGGCTGATGCAATGCGGCGGCTGCATACGCTTGATCCGGC
TACCTGCCCATTCGACCACCAAGCGAAACATCGCATCGAGCGAGCACGTACTCGGATGGAAGCCGGTCTT
GTCGATCAGGATGATCTGGACGAAGAGCATCAGGGGCTCGCGCCAGCCGAACTGTTCGCCAGGCTCAAGG
CGAGCATGCCCGACGGCGAGGATCTCGTCGTGACCCATGGCGATGCCTGCTTGCCGAATATCATGGTGGA
AAATGGCCGCTTTTCTGGATTCATCGACTGTGGCCGGCTGGGTGTGGCGGACCGCTATCAGGACATAGCG
TTGGCTACCCGTGATATTGCTGAAGAGCTTGGCGGCGAATGGGCTGACCGCTTCCTCGTGCTTTACGGTA
TCGCCGCTCCCGATTCGCAGCGCATCGCCTTCTATCGCCTTCTTGACGAGTTCTTCTGAGCGGGACTCTG
GGGTTCGAAATGACCGACCAAGCGACGCCCAACCTGCCATCACGAGATTTCGATTCCACCGCCGCCTTCT
ATGAAAGGTTGGGCTTCGGAATCGTTTTCCGGGACGCCGGCTGGATGATCCTCCAGCGCGGGGATCTCAT
GCTGGAGTTCTTCGCCCACCCTAGGGGGAGGCTAACTGAAACACGGAAGGAGACAATACCGGAAGGAACC
CGCGCTATGACGGCAATAAAAAGACAGAATAAAACGCACGGTGTTGGGTCGTTTGTTCATAAACGCGGGG
TTCGGTCCCAGGGCTGGCACTCTGTCGATACCCCACCGAGACCCCATTGGGGCCAATACGCCCGCGTTTC
TTCCTTTTCCCCACCCCACCCCCCAAGTTCGGGTGAAGGCCCAGGGCTCGCAGCCAACGTCGGGGCGGCA
GGCCCTGCCATAGCCTCAGGTTACTCATATATACTTTAGATTGATTTAAAACTTCATTTTTAATTTAAAA
GGATCTAGGTGAAGATCCTTTTTGATAATCTCATGACCAAAATCCCTTAACGTGAGTTTTCGTTCCACTG
AGCGTCAGACCCCGTAGAAAAGATCAAAGGATCTTCTTGAGATCCTTTTTTTCTGCGCGTAATCTGCTGC
TTGCAAACAAAAAAACCACCGCTACCAGCGGTGGTTTGTTTGCCGGATCAAGAGCTACCAACTCTTTTTC
CGAAGGTAACTGGCTTCAGCAGAGCGCAGATACCAAATACTGTCCTTCTAGTGTAGCCGTAGTTAGGCCA
CCACTTCAAGAACTCTGTAGCACCGCCTACATACCTCGCTCTGCTAATCCTGTTACCAGTGGCTGCTGCC
AGTGGCGATAAGTCGTGTCTTACCGGGTTGGACTCAAGACGATAGTTACCGGATAAGGCGCAGCGGTCGG
GCTGAACGGGGGGTTCGTGCACACAGCCCAGCTTGGAGCGAACGACCTACACCGAACTGAGATACCTACA
GCGTGAGCTATGAGAAAGCGCCACGCTTCCCGAAGGGAGAAAGGCGGACAGGTATCCGGTAAGCGGCAGG
GTCGGAACAGGAGAGCGCACGAGGGAGCTTCCAGGGGGAAACGCCTGGTATCTTTATAGTCCTGTCGGGT
TTCGCCACCTCTGACTTGAGCGTCGATTTTTGTGATGCTCGTCAGGGGGGCGGAGCCTATGGAAAAACGC
CAGCAACGCGGCCTTTTTACGGTTCCTGGCCTTTTGCTGGCCTTTTGCTCACATGTTCTTTCCTGCGTTA
TCCCCTGATTCTGTGGATAACCGTATTACCGCCATGCAT
Features (pLannotate 1.2.2; 17 found; start..end, strand, type, name):
     61..364     +  enhancer       CMV enhancer: human cytomegalovirus immediate early enhancer
    365..568     +  promoter       CMV promoter: human cytomegalovirus (CMV) immediate early promoter
    564..597     +  LTR            5' LTR (truncated) (fragment): truncated 5' long terminal repeat (LTR) from HIV-1
    613..631     +  promoter       T7 promoter: promoter for bacteriophage T7 RNA polymerase
    668..1054    +  CDS            MS2: bacteriophage MS2 coat protein binds to a specific stem-loop structure in the viral RNA (Peabody, 1993)
   1097..1123    +  CDS            3xHA (fragment): three tandem HA epitope tags
   1130..3850    +  CDS            HELZ (fragment): HELZ_HUMAN - Also known as DRHC, KIAA0054. Experimental evidence at protein level: Swiss-Prot protein existence level 1. May act as a helicase that plays a role in RNA metabolism in multiple tissues and organs within the developing embryo. From Homo sapiens (Human).
   3864..3948    +  CDS            large T antigen (fragment): large T antigen from SV40 (simian virus 40)
   3971..4092    +  polyA_signal   SV40 poly(A) signal: SV40 polyadenylation signal
   4126..4554    -  rep_origin     f1 ori (sequence partly withheld): f1 bacteriophage origin of replication; arrow indicates direction of (+) strand synthesis
   4581..4685    +  promoter       AmpR promoter: bla
   4687..5044    +  promoter       SV40 promoter: SV40 enhancer and early promoter
   5079..5873    +  CDS            NeoR/KanR: aminoglycoside phosphotransferase from Tn5; aph(3')-II (or nptII); confers resistance to neomycin, kanamycin, and G418 (Geneticin®)
   5894..6046    +  CDS            ble (fragment): BLE_KLEPN - Experimental evidence at protein level: Swiss-Prot protein existence level 1. Binding protein with a strong affinity to the bleomycin family of antibiotics. Binds to CL990; an antimitotic-antibiotic compound. From Klebsiella pneumoniae.
   6105..6152    +  polyA_signal   HSV TK poly(A) signal: herpes simplex virus thymidine kinase polyadenylation signal (Cole and Stacy, 1985)
   6243..6259    -  polyA_signal   bGH poly(A) signal (fragment): bovine growth hormone polyadenylation signal
   6481..7069    +  rep_origin     ori: high-copy-number ColE1/pMB1/pBR322/pUC origin of replication
