[The description below was written by a language model from this plasmid's Addgene catalogue record and pLannotate feature annotations shown in this document.]
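Description:
pT7-MS2-HA-HsHelz_1051-1942_AG is a 7.2 kb mammalian expression plasmid encoding a C-terminal portion of human HELZ (residues 1051–1942), a putative RNA helicase, fused at its N-terminus to the bacteriophage MS2 coat protein and an HA epitope tag. The catalogue lists the backbone as unknown. The annotated features show a high-copy ColE1/pUC origin, an f1 origin, and a Tn5 NeoR/KanR gene placed behind tandem bacterial (bla) and SV40 early promoters and followed by an HSV TK polyadenylation signal. This arrangement gives kanamycin selection in E. coli and can, in principle, support G418 selection in mammalian cells.

The fusion is transcribed from the CMV immediate early enhancer and promoter and terminated by an SV40 poly(A) signal. A T7 promoter lies between the CMV promoter and the coding sequence and could allow in vitro transcription or serve as a sequencing primer site. The reading frame runs MS2 coat protein, then a single HA-sized match (annotated as a fragment of 3xHA), then the HELZ fragment. Several short hits (HIV-1 LTR fragment, SV40 large T antigen, ble, bGH poly(A) fragment) are probably vector remnants or incidental matches rather than functional elements.

The MS2 coat protein binds a specific RNA stem-loop, so the fusion can be tethered to a reporter mRNA carrying MS2 binding sites, while the HA tag allows detection or immunoprecipitation. This fits the associated study, which reports that HELZ interacts with the CCR4-NOT complex and causes decay of bound mRNAs, although the record itself states only mammalian expression as the purpose. The depositor sequence may be theoretical or only partially verified.
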