Addgene plasmid #148807: pT7-MS2-HA-HsHelz_1051-1942_AG
Purpose: Mammalian Expression of HsHelz_1051-1942
Depositing lab: Elisa Izaurralde. Depositing organization: Max Planck Institute for Developmental Biology. Publication: HELZ directly interacts with CCR4-NOT and causes decay of bound mRNAs. Hanet A, Rasch F, Weber R, Ruscica V, Fauser M, Raisch T, Kuzuoglu-Ozturk D, Chang CT, Bhandari D, Igreja C, Wohlbold L. Life Sci Alliance. 2019 Sep 30;2(5). pii: 2/5/e201900405. doi: 10.26508/lsa.201900405. Print 2019 Oct. PubMed 31570513.
Backbone
  Vector backbone: Unknown
  Vector type: Mammalian Expression
Growth in bacteria
  Bacterial resistance: Kanamycin, 50 μg/mL
  Growth temperature: 37°C
  Growth strain: DH5alpha
  Copy number: High Copy
Gene/Insert
  Gene/Insert name: HsHelz_1051-1942
  Species: H. sapiens (human)
  Entrez Gene: HELZ (a.k.a. DHRC, DRHC, HUMORF5)
  Cloning method: Unknown
Terms and licenses: Academic/Nonprofit Terms; Industry Terms: Not Available to Industry
Depositor comments: sequence according to the sequence of NCBI:NM_014877.3 or Uniprot.:P42694 Plasmids from this collection were made available to the research community and donated after the lab closed. Please note that the sequence provided by the depositing laboratory may be theoretical/predicted or based on Sanger sequencing results. There may be discrepancies between sequencing results obtained by Addgene and the depositor sequence. If an Addgene verified sequence is not available, please contact before placing your order to request that our lab fully sequence the plasmid.
How to cite: pT7-MS2-HA-HsHelz_1051-1942_AG was a gift from Elisa Izaurralde (Addgene plasmid # 148807 ; http://n2t.net/addgene:148807 ; RRID:Addgene_148807)
